>Addgene plasmid #79010 | pCIP-AMPKa1_WT | addgene full sequence | sequence record 313221 | Addgene Partial NGS Result
GTAAAACGACGGCCAGTGAGCGCGCGTAATACGACTCACTATAGGGCGAATTGGGTACCGGGCCCCCCCT
CGAGGTCGACATTGATTATTGACTAGTTATTAATAGTAATCAATTACGGGGTCATTAGTTCATAGCCCAT
ATATGGAGTTCCGCGTTACATAACTTACGGTAAATGGCCCGCCTGGCTGACCGCCCAACGACCCCCGCCC
ATTGACGTCAATAATGACGTATGTTCCCATAGTAACGCCAATAGGGACTTTCCATTGACGTCAATGGGTG
GAGTATTTACGGTAAACTGCCCACTTGGCAGTACATCAAGTGTATCATATGCCAAGTACGCCCCCTATTG
ACGTCAATGACGGTAAATGGCCCGCCTGGCATTATGCCCAGTACATGACCTTATGGGACTTTCCTACTTG
GCAGTACATCTACGTATTAGTCATCGCTATTACCATGGTCGAGGTGAGCCCCACGTTCTGCTTCACTCTC
CCCATCTCCCCCCCCTCCCCACCCCCAATTTTGTATTTATTTATTTTTTAATTATTTTGTGCAGCGATGG
GGGCGGGGGGGGGGGGGCGAGGCGGAGAGGTGCGGCGGCAGCCAATCAGAGCGGCGCGCTCCGAAAGTTT
CCTTTTATGGCGAGGCGGCGGCGGCGGCGGCCCTATAAAAAGCGAAGCGCGCGGCGGGCGGGAGTCGCTG
CGCGCTGCCTTCGCCCCGTGCCCCGCTCCGCCGCCGCCTCGCGCCGCCCGCCCCGGCTCTGACTGACCGC
GTTACTCCCACAGGTGAGCGGGCGGGACGGCCCTTCTCCTCCGGGCTGTAATTAGCGCTTGGTTTAATGA
CGGCTTGTTTCTTTTCTGTGGCTGCGTGAAAGCCTTGAGGGGCTCCGGGAGGGCCCTTTGTGCGGGGGGA
GCGGCTCGGGGGGTGCGTGCGTGTGTGTGTGCGTGGGGAGCGCCGCGTGCGGCTCCGCGCTGCCCGGCGG
CTGTGAGCGCTGCGGGCGCGGCGCGGGGCTTTGTGCGCTCCGCAGTGTGCGCGAGGGGAGCGCGGCCGGG
GGCGGTGCCCCGCGGTGCGGGGGGGGCTGCGAGGGGAACAAAGGCTGCGTGCGGGGTGTGTGCGTGGGGG
GGTGAGCAGGGGGTGTGGGCGCGTCGGTCGGGCTGCAACCCCCCCTGCACCCCCCTCCCCGAGTTGCTGA
GCACGGCCCGGCTTCGGGTGCGGGGCTCCGTACGGGGCGTGGCGCGGGGCTCGCCGTGCCGGGCGGGGGG
TGGCGGCAGGTGGGGGTGCCGGGCGGGGCGGGGCCGCCTCGGGCCGGGGAGGGCTCGGGGGAGGGGCGCG
GCGGCCCCCGGAGCGCCGGCGGCTGTCGAGGCGCGGCGAGCCGCAGCCATTGCCTTTTATGGTAATCGTG
CGAGAGGGCGCAGGGACTTCCTTTGTCCCAAATCTGTGCGGAGCCGAAATCTGGGAGGCGCCGCCGCACC
CCCTCTAGCGGGCGCGGGGCGAAGCGGTGCGGCGCCGGCAGGAAGGAAATGGGCGGGGAGGGCCTTCGTG
CGTCGCCGCGCCGCCGTCCCCTTCTCCCTCTCCAGCCTCGGGGCTGTCCGCGGGGGGACGGCTGCCTTCG
GGGGGGACGGGGCAGGGCGGGGTTCGGCTTCTGGCGTGTGACCGGCGGCTCTAGAGCCTCTGCTAACCAT
GTTCATGCCTTCTTCTTTTTCCTACAGCTCCTGGGCAACGTGCTGGTTATTGTGCTGTCTCATCATTTTG
GCAAAGAATTCAACGCGGCTAGCGCCATGGCGACAGCCGAGAAGCAGAAACACGACGGGCGGGTGAAGAT
CGGCCACTACATTCTGGGTGACACGCTGGGGGTCGGCACCTTCGGCAAAGTGAAGGTTGGCAAACATGAA
TTGACTGGGCATAAAGTAGCTGTGAAGATACTCAATCGACAGAAGATTCGGAGCCTTGATGTGGTAGGAA
AAATCCGCAGAGAAATTCAGAACCTCAAGCTTTTCAGGCATCCTCATATAATTAAACTGTACCAGGTCAT
CAGTACACCATCTGATATTTTCATGGTGATGGAATATGTCTCAGGAGGAGAGCTATTTGATTATATCTGT
AAGAATGGAAGGCTGGATGAAAAAGAAAGTCGGCGTCTGTTCCAACAGATCCTTTCTGGTGTGGATTATT
GTCACAGGCATATGGTGGTCCATAGAGATTTGAAACCTGAAAATGTCCTGCTTGATGCACACATGAATGC
AAAGATAGCTGATTTTGGTCTTTCAAACATGATGTCAGATGGTGAATTTTTAAGAACAAGTTGTGGCTCA
CCCAACTATGCTGCACCAGAAGTAATTTCAGGAAGATTGTATGCAGGCCCAGAGGTAGATATATGGAGCA
GTGGGGTTATTCTCTATGCTTTATTATGTGGAACCCTTCCATTTGATGATGACCATGTGCCAACTCTTTT
TAAGAAGATATGTGATGGGATCTTCTATACCCCTCAATATTTAAATCCTTCTGTGATTAGCCTTTTGAAA
CATATGCTGCAGGTGGATCCCATGAAGAGGGCCACAATCAAAGATATCAGGGAACATGAATGGTTTAAAC
AGGACCTTCCAAAATATCTCTTTCCTGAGGATCCATCATATAGTTCAACCATGATTGATGATGAAGCCTT
AAAAGAAGTATGTGAAAAGTTTGAGTGCTCAGAAGAGGAAGTTCTCAGCTGTCTTTACAACAGAAATCAC
CAGGATCCTTTGGCAGTTGCCTACCATCTCATAATAGATAACAGGAGAATAATGAATGAAGCCAAAGATT
TCTATTTGGCGACAAGCCCACCTGATTCTTTTCTTGATGATCATCACCTGACTCGGCCCCATCCTGAAAG
AGTACCATTCTTGGTTGCTGAAACACCAAGGGCACGCCATACCCTTGATGAATTAAATCCACAGAAATCC
AAACACCAAGGTGTAAGGAAAGCAAAATGGCATTTAGGAATTAGAAGTCAAAGTCGACCAAATGATATTA
TGGCAGAAGTATGTAGAGCAATCAAACAATTGGATTATGAATGGAAGGTTGTAAACCCATATTATTTGCG
TGTACGAAGGAAGAATCCTGTGACAAGCACTTACTCCAAAATGAGTCTACAGTTATACCAAGTGGATAGT
AGAACTTATCTACTGGATTTCCGTAGTATTGATGATGAAATTACAGAAGCCAAATCAGGGACTGCTACTC
CACAGAGATCGGGATCAGTTAGCAACTATCGATCTTGCCAAAGGAGTGATTCAGATGCTGAGGCTCAAGG
AAAATCCTCAGAAGTTTCTCTTACCTCATCTGTGACCTCACTTGACTCTTCTCCTGTTGACCTAACTCCA
AGACCTGGAAGTCACACAATAGAATTTTTTGAGATGTGTGCAAATCTAATTAAAATTCTTGCACAATAAG
TTAACTATGGCAATTGGATCCGATCTAGATCGAGTTAATTAAGAATTCCGCCCCCCCCCCCTCTCCCTCC
CCCCCCCCTAACGTTACTGGCCGAAGCCGCTTGGAATAAGGCCGGTGTGCGTTTGTCTATATGTTATTTT
CCACCATATTGCCGTCTTTTGGCAATGTGAGGGCCCGGAAACCTGGCCCTGTCTTCTTGACGAGCATTCC
TAGGGGTCTTTCCCCTCTCGCCAAAGGAATGCAAGGTCTGTTGAATGTCGTGAAGGAAGCAGTTCCTCTG
GAAGCTTCTTGAAGACAAACAACGTCTGTAGCGACCCTTTGCAGGCAGCGGAACCCCCCACCTGGCGACA
GGTGCCTCTGCGGCCAAAAGCCACGTGTATAAGATACACCTGCAAAGGCGGCACAACCCCAGTGCCACGT
TGTGAGTTGGATAGTTGTGGAAAGAGTCAAATGGCTCTCCTCAAGCGTATTCAACAAGGGGCTGAAGGAT
GCCCAGAAGGTACCCCATTGTATGGGATCTGATCTGGGGCCTCGGTACACATGCTTTACATGTGTTTAGT
CGAGGTTAAAAAAACGTCTAGGCCCCCCGAACCACGGGGACGTGGTTTTCCTTTGAAAAACACGATGATA
ATATGGCCACAACCATGACCGAGTACAAGCCCACGGTGCGCCTCGCCACCCGCGACGACGTCCCCAGGGC
CGTACGCACCCTCGCCGCCGCGTTCGCCGACTACCCCGCCACGCGCCACACCGTCGATCCGGACCGCCAC
ATCGAGCGGGTCACCGAGCTGCAAGAACTCTTCCTCACGCGCGTCGGGCTCGACATCGGCAAGGTGTGGG
TCGCGGACGACGGCGCCGCGGTGGCGGTCTGGACCACGCCGGAGAGCGTCGAAGCGGGGGCGGTGTTCGC
CGAGATCGGCCCGCGCATGGCCGAGTTGAGCGGTTCCCGGCTGGCCGCGCAGCAACAGATGGAAGGCCTC
CTGGCGCCGCACCGGCCCAAGGAGCCCGCGTGGTTCCTGGCCACCGTCGGCGTCTCGCCCGACCACCAGG
GCAAGGGTCTGGGCAGCGCCGTCGTGCTCCCCGGAGTGGAGGCGGCCGAGCGCGCCGGGGTGCCCGCCTT
CCTGGAGACCTCCGCGCCCCGCAACCTCCCCTTCTACGAGCGGCTCGGCTTCACCGTCACCGCCGACGTC
GAGGTGCCCGAAGGACCGCGCACCTGGTGCATGACCCGCAAGCCCGGTGCCTGACGCCCGCCCCACGACC
CGCAGCGCCCGACCGAAAGGAGCGCACGACCCCATGCATCGATGATCTAGAGCTCGCTGATCAGCCTCGA
CTGTGCCTTCTAGTTGCCAGCCATCTGTTGTTTGCCCCTCCCCCGTGCCTTCCTTGACCCTGGAAGGTGC
CACTCCCACTGTCCTTTCCTAATAAAATGAGGAAATTGCATCGCATTGTCTGAGTAGGTGTCATTCTATT
CTGGGGGGTGGGGTGGGGCAGGACAGCAAGGGGGAGGATTGGGAAGACAATAGCAGGCATGCTGGGGATG
CGGTGGGCTCTATCTGCGGCCGCCACCGCGGTGGAGCTCCAGCTTTTGTTCCCTTTAGTGAGGGTTAATT
GCGCGCTTGGCGTAATCATGGTCATAGCTGTTTCCTGTGTGAAATTGTTATCCGCTCACAATTCCACACA
ACATACGAGCCGGAAGCATAAAGTGTAAAGCCTGGGGTGCCTAATGAGTGAGCTAACTCACATTAATTGC
GTTGCGCTCACTGCCCGCTTTCCAGTCGGGAAACCTGTCGTGCCAGCTGCATTAATGAATCGGCCAACGC
GCGGGGAGAGGCGGTTTGCGTATTGGGCGCTCTTCCGCTTCCTCGCTCACTGACTCGCTGCGCTCGGTCG
TTCGGCTGCGGCGAGCGGTATCAGCTCACTCAAAGGCGGTAATACGGTTATCCACAGAATCAGGGGATAA
CGCAGGAAAGAACATGTGAGCAAAAGGCCAGCAAAAGGCCAGGAACCGTAAAAAGGCCGCGTTGCTGGCG
TTTTTCCATAGGCTCCGCCCCCCTGACGAGCATCACAAAAATCGACGCTCAAGTCAGAGGTGGCGAAACC
CGACAGGACTATAAAGATACCAGGCGTTTCCCCCTGGAAGCTCCCTCGTGCGCTCTCCTGTTCCGACCCT
GCCGCTTACCGGATACCTGTCCGCCTTTCTCCCTTCGGGAAGCGTGGCGCTTTCTCATAGCTCACGCTGT
AGGTATCTCAGTTCGGTGTAGGTCGTTCGCTCCAAGCTGGGCTGTGTGCACGAACCCCCCGTTCAGCCCG
ACCGCTGCGCCTTATCCGGTAACTATCGTCTTGAGTCCAACCCGGTAAGACACGACTTATCGCCACTGGC
AGCAGCCACTGGTAACAGGATTAGCAGAGCGAGGTATGTAGGCGGTGCTACAGAGTTCTTGAAGTGGTGG
CCTAACTACGGCTACACTAGAAGAACAGTATTTGGTATCTGCGCTCTGCTGAAGCCAGTTACCTTCGGAA
AAAGAGTTGGTAGCTCTTGATCCGGCAAACAAACCACCGCTGGTAGCGGTGGTTTTTTTGTTTGCAAGCA
GCAGATTACGCGCAGAAAAAAAGGATCTCAAGAAGATCCTTTGATCTTTTCTACGGGGTCTGACGCTCAG
TGGAACGAAAACTCACGTTAAGGGATTTTGGTCATGAGATTATCAAAAAGGATCTTCACCTAGATCCTTT
TAAATTAAAAATGAAGTTTTAAATCAATCTAAAGTATATATGAGTAAACTTGGTCTGACAGTTACCAATG
CTTAATCAGTGAGGCACCTATCTCAGCGATCTGTCTATTTCGTTCATCCATAGTTGCCTGACTCCCCGTC
GTGTAGATAACTACGATACGGGAGGGCTTACCATCTGGCCCCAGTGCTGCAATGATACCGCGAGACCCAC
GCTCACCGGCTCCAGATTTATCAGCAATAAACCAGCCAGCCGGAAGGGCCGAGCGCAGAAGTGGTCCTGC
AACTTTATCCGCCTCCATCCAGTCTATTAATTGTTGCCGGGAAGCTAGAGTAAGTAGTTCGCCAGTTAAT
AGTTTGCGCAACGTTGTTGCCATTGCTACAGGCATCGTGGTGTCACGCTCGTCGTTTGGTATGGCTTCAT
TCAGCTCCGGTTCCCAACGATCAAGGCGAGTTACATGATCCCCCATGTTGTGCAAAAAAGCGGTTAGCTC
CTTCGGTCCTCCGATCGTTGTCAGAAGTAAGTTGGCCGCAGTGTTATCACTCATGGTTATGGCAGCACTG
CATAATTCTCTTACTGTCATGCCATCCGTAAGATGCTTTTCTGTGACTGGTGAGTACTCAACCAAGTCAT
TCTGAGAATAGTGTATGCGGCGACCGAGTTGCTCTTGCCCGGCGTCAATACGGGATAATACCGCGCCACA
TAGCAGAACTTTAAAAGTGCTCATCATTGGAAAACGTTCTTCGGGGCGAAAACTCTCAAGGATCTTACCG
CTGTTGAGATCCAGTTCGATGTAACCCACTCGTGCACCCAACTGATCTTCAGCATCTTTTACTTTCACCA
GCGTTTCTGGGTGAGCAAAAACAGGAAGGCAAAATGCCGCAAAAAAGGGAATAAGGGCGACACGGAAATG
TTGAATACTCATACTCTTCCTTTTTCAATATTATTGAAGCATTTATCAGGGTTATTGTCTCATGAGCGGA
TACATATTTGAATGTATTTAGAAAAATAAACAAATAGGGGTTCCGCGCACATTTCCCCGAAAAGTGCCAC
CTG
[124 nt withheld, positions 7214-7337]
C
[91 nt withheld, positions 7339-7429]
A
[49 nt withheld, positions 7431-7479]
CCTTTGACGTTGGAGTCCACGTTCTTT
[37 nt withheld, positions 7507-7543]
ACCCTATCTCGGTCTATTCTTTTGATTTATAAGGGATTTTGCCGATTTCGGCCTATTGGTTAAAAAAATG
AGCTGATTTAACAAAAATTTAACGCGAATTTTAACAAAATATTAACGCTTACAATTTCCATTCGCCATTC
AGGCTGCGCAACTGTTGGGAAGGGCGATCGGTGCGGGCCTCTTCGCTATTACGCCAGCTGGCGAAAGGGG
GATGTGCTGCAAGGCGATTAAGTTGGGTAACGCCAGGGTTTTCCCAGTCACGACGTT
Features (pLannotate 1.2.2; 22 found; start..end, strand, type, name):
     27..45      +  promoter       T7 promoter: promoter for bacteriophage T7 RNA polymerase
     54..80      -  misc_feature   MCS (fragment): pBluescript multiple cloning site
     78..457     +  enhancer       CMV enhancer: human cytomegalovirus immediate early enhancer
    459..577     +  promoter       chicken β-actin promoter (fragment): contains a 21-bp deletion relative to the standard chicken β-actin promoter
    569..690     +  promoter       chicken β-actin promoter (fragment): No description available
    691..1707    +  intron         chimeric intron: chimera between introns from chicken β-actin and rabbit β-globin
   1705..1761    +  CDS            HBB (fragment): HBB_LEPEU - Experimental evidence at protein level: Swiss-Prot protein existence level 1. Involved in oxygen transport from the lung to the various peripheral tissues. From Lepus europaeus (European hare).
   1777..3426    +  CDS            PRKAA1: AAPK1_HUMAN - Also known as AMPK1. Experimental evidence at protein level: Swiss-Prot protein existence level 1. Catalytic subunit of AMP-activated protein kinase (AMPK), an energy sensor protein kinase that plays a key role in regulating cellular energy metabolism. In response to reduction of intracellular ATP levels, AMPK activates energy-producing pathways and inhibits energy-consuming processes: inhibits protein, carbohydrate and lipid biosynthesis, as well as cell growth and proliferation. AMPK acts via direct phosphorylation of metabolic enzymes, and by longer-term effects via phosphoryl
   3488..4074    +  misc_feature   IRES2: internal ribosome entry site (IRES) of the encephalomyocarditis virus (EMCV)
   4075..4674    +  CDS            PuroR: puromycin N-acetyltransferase; pac from Streptomyces alboniger; confers resistance to puromycin
   4761..4968    +  polyA_signal   bGH poly(A) signal: bovine growth hormone polyadenylation signal
   4986..5009    -  misc_feature   MCS (fragment): pBluescript multiple cloning site
   5022..5040    -  promoter       T3 promoter: promoter for bacteriophage T3 RNA polymerase
   5085..5101    -  protein_bind   lac operator: The lac repressor binds to the lac operator to inhibit transcription in E. coli. This inhibition can be relieved by adding lactose or isopropyl-β-D-thiogalactopyranoside (IPTG). lac repressor encoded by lacI
   5109..5139    -  promoter       lac promoter: promoter for the E. coli lac operon
   5154..5175    -  protein_bind   CAP binding site: CAP binding activates transcription in the presence of cAMP. E. coli catabolite activator protein
   5188..5280    -  CDS            lacI (fragment): lac repressor; lacI; The lac repressor binds to the lac operator to inhibit transcription in E. coli. This inhibition can be relieved by adding lactose or isopropyl-β-D-thiogalactopyranoside (IPTG).
   5463..6051    -  rep_origin     ori: high-copy-number ColE1/pMB1/pBR322/pUC origin of replication
   6222..7082    -  CDS            AmpR: β-lactamase; bla; confers resistance to ampicillin, carbenicillin, and related antibiotics
   7083..7187    -  promoter       AmpR promoter: bla
   7214..7572    +  rep_origin     f1 ori (sequence partly withheld): f1 bacteriophage origin of replication; arrow indicates direction of (+) strand synthesis
   7674..19      -  CDS            lacZα (fragment) (across the origin): LacZα fragment of β-galactosidase; lacZ fragment
