[The description below was written by a language model from this plasmid's Addgene catalogue record and pLannotate feature annotations shown in this document.]
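Description:
pCIP-AMPKa1_WT is a mammalian expression plasmid carrying the wild-type human PRKAA1 coding sequence, which encodes the alpha 1 catalytic subunit of AMP-activated protein kinase, the cellular energy-sensing kinase. The vector is built on a pBluescript-type backbone. This is shown by the flanking T7 and T3 promoters, multiple cloning site remnants, lacZα and lac promoter/operator fragments, and an f1 origin for single-stranded DNA production. It is propagated in E. coli through a high-copy ColE1/pUC origin with ampicillin selection from the β-lactamase gene. The annotated sequence is about 7.8 kb, consistent with the catalogued backbone of roughly 6 kb plus a 1,650 bp insert, although the sequence record is labelled as a partial NGS result.

Expression is driven by a CAG-type promoter, made up of the CMV immediate early enhancer, the chicken β-actin promoter and a chimeric chicken β-actin/rabbit β-globin intron. The short "HBB" fragment annotated just upstream of the insert is most likely residual β-globin exon sequence from this promoter cassette, not a fusion partner. No epitope tag is annotated or recorded. The AMPK alpha 1 open reading frame was cloned between NheI and a destroyed HpaI site. It is followed by an EMCV IRES and the puromycin N-acetyltransferase gene, and the unit ends in a bovine growth hormone polyadenylation signal. Kinase and resistance marker are therefore translated from a single bicistronic transcript, so puromycin selection enriches for cells that also express AMPK alpha 1. The stated purpose is mammalian expression of wild-type AMPK alpha 1. The record does not name any specific experimental application.
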