Addgene plasmid #79010: pCIP-AMPKa1_WT
Purpose: For mammalian expression of WT AMPK alpha1.
Depositing lab: Reuben Shaw. Depositing organization: Salk Institute for Biological Studies. Publication: AMPK governs lineage specification through Tfeb-dependent regulation of lysosomes. Young NP, Kamireddy A, Van Nostrand JL, Eichner LJ, Shokhirev MN, Dayn Y, Shaw RJ. Genes Dev. 2016 Mar 1;30(5):535-52. doi: 10.1101/gad.274142.115. PubMed 26944679.
Backbone
  Vector backbone: pCIP
  Backbone size w/o insert (bp): 6000
  Vector type: Mammalian Expression
  Selectable markers: Puromycin
Growth in bacteria
  Bacterial resistance: Ampicillin, 100 μg/mL
  Growth temperature: 37°C
  Growth strain: DH5alpha
  Copy number: High Copy
Gene/Insert
  Gene/Insert name: AMPK alpha 1
  Species: H. sapiens (human)
  Insert size (bp): 1650
  Entrez Gene: PRKAA1 (a.k.a. AMPK, AMPK alpha 1, AMPKa1)
  Cloning method: Restriction Enzyme; 5′ cloning site NheI (not destroyed); 3′ cloning site HpaI (destroyed during cloning)
  Sequencing primers: 5′ pCAGGS F1
Terms and licenses: Academic/Nonprofit Terms; Industry Terms: Not Available to Industry
How to cite: pCIP-AMPKa1_WT was a gift from Reuben Shaw (Addgene plasmid # 79010 ; http://n2t.net/addgene:79010 ; RRID:Addgene_79010)
