>Addgene plasmid #79010 | pCIP-AMPKa1_WT | addgene partial sequence | sequence record 150526 | pLEXmLIC-Fwd 5'-TAGAGCCTCTGCTAACCATGTTCATGCC-3'
CTGGGCACGTGCTGGTTATTGTGCTGTCTCATCATTTTGGCAAAGAATTCAACGCGGCTAGCGCCATGGC
GACAGCCGAGAAGCAGAAACACGACGGGCGGGTGAAGATCGGCCACTACATTCTGGGTGACACGCTGGGG
GTCGGCACCTTCGGCAAAGTGAAGGTTGGCAAACATGAATTGACTGGGCATAAAGTAGCTGTGAAGATAC
TCAATCGACAGAAGATTCGGAGCCTTGATGTGGTAGGAAAAATCCGCAGAGAAATTCAGAACCTCAAGCT
TTTCAGGCATCCTCATATAATTAAACTGTACCAGGTCATCAGTACACCATCTGATATTTTCATGGTGATG
GAATATGTCTCAGGAGGAGAGCTATTTGATTATATCTGTAAGAATGGAAGGCTGGATGAAAAAGAAAGTC
GGCGTCTGTTCCAACAGATCCTTTCTGGTGTGGATTATTGTCACAGGCATATGGTGGTCCATAGAGATTT
GAAACCTGAAAATGTCCTGCTTGATGCACACATGAATGCAAAGATAGCTGATTTTGGTCTTTCAAACATG
ATGTCAGATGGTGAATTTTTAAGAACAAGTTGTGGCTCACCCAACTATGCTGCACCAGAAGTAATTTCAG
GAAGATTGTATGCAGGCCCAGAGGTAGATATATGGAGCAGTGGGGTTATTCTCTATGCTTTATTATGTGG
AACCCTTCCATTTGATGATGACCATGTGCCAACTCTTTTTAAGAAGATATGTGATGGGATCTTCTATACC
CCTCAATATTTAAATCCTTCTGTGATTAGCCTTTTGAAACATATGCTGCAGGTGGATCCCATGAAGAGGG
