>Addgene plasmid #79010 | pCIP-AMPKa1_WT | addgene partial sequence | sequence record 151717 | BGH-rev 5'-TAGAAGGCACAGTCGAGG-3'
TGGGGTCGTGCGCTCCTTTCGGTCGGGCGCTGCGGGTCGTGGGGCGGGCGTCAGGCACCGGGCTTGCGGG
TCATGCACCAGGTGCGCGGTCCTTCGGGCACCTCGACGTCGGCGGTGACGGTGAAGCCGAGCCGCTCGTA
GAAGGGGAGGTTGCGGGGCGCGGAGGTCTCCAGGAAGGCGGGCACCCCGGCGCGCTCGGCCGCCTCCACT
CCGGGGAGCACGACGGCGCTGCCCAGACCCTTGCCCTGGTGGTCGGGCGAGACGCCGACGGTGGCCAGGA
ACCACGCGGGCTCCTTGGGCCGGTGCGGCGCCAGGAGGCCTTCCATCTGTTGCTGCGCGGCCAGCCGGGA
ACCGCTCAACTCGGCCATGCGCGGGCCGATCTCGGCGAACACCGCCCCCGCTTCGACGCTCTCCGGCGTG
GTCCAGACCGCCACCGCGGCGCCGTCGTCCGCGACCCACACCTTGCCGATGTCGAGCCCGACGCGCGTGA
GGAAGAGTTCTTGCAGCTCGGTGACCCGCTCGATGTGGCGGTCCGGATCGACGGTGTGGCGCGTGGCGGG
GTAGTCGGCGAACGCGGCGGCGAGGGTGCGTACGGCCCTGGGGACGTCGTCGCGGGTGGCGAGGCGCACC
GTGGGCTTGTACTCGGTCATGGTTGTGGCCATATTATCATCGTGTTTTTCAAAGGAAAACCACGTCCCCG
TGGTTCGGGGGGCCTAGACGTTTTTTTAACCTCGACTAAACACATGTAAAGCATGTGTACCGAGGCCCCA
GATCAGATCCCATACAATGGGGTACCTTCTGGGCATCCTTCAGCCCCTTGTTGAATACGCTTGAG
